Addgene plasmid #165589: px330 MAU2 gRNA
Purpose: Insertion of MAU2 degron
Depositing lab: Cornelis Murre. Depositing organization: University of California, San Diego (UCSD). Publication: Calcium signaling instructs NIPBL recruitment at active enhancers and promoters via distinct mechanisms to reconstruct genome compartmentalization. Zhu Y, Denholtz M, Lu H, Murre C. Genes Dev. 2021 Jan 1;35(1-2):65-81. doi: 10.1101/gad.343475.120. Epub 2020 Dec 17. PubMed 33334824.
Backbone
  Vector backbone: px330
  Vector type: Mammalian Expression
Growth in bacteria
  Bacterial resistance: Ampicillin, 100 μg/mL
  Growth temperature: 37°C
  Growth strain: DH5alpha
  Copy number: High Copy
Gene/Insert
  Gene/Insert name: MAU2
  gRNA/shRNA sequence: N/A
  Species: M. musculus (mouse)
  Mutation: NA
  Entrez Gene: CTCF (a.k.a. CFAP108, FAP108, MRD21)
  Cloning method: Restriction Enzyme; 5′ cloning site Unknown (unknown if destroyed)
Terms and licenses: Academic/Nonprofit Terms; Industry Terms: Not Available to Industry
How to cite: px330 MAU2 gRNA was a gift from Cornelis Murre (Addgene plasmid # 165589 ; http://n2t.net/addgene:165589 ; RRID:Addgene_165589)
