[The description below was written by a language model from this plasmid's Addgene catalogue record and pLannotate feature annotations shown in this document.]
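Description:
px330 MAU2 gRNA is a mammalian CRISPR/Cas9 expression plasmid of about 8.5 kb built on the px330 backbone, which delivers both the nuclease and a single guide RNA from one vector. It is propagated in E. coli as a high-copy plasmid through a ColE1/pUC-type origin and selected with ampicillin via the β-lactamase gene. An f1/M13 phage origin and short remnants of pBR322 bom and rop sequences are also annotated in the backbone. A single AAV2 inverted terminal repeat lies downstream of the Cas9 cassette. With only one ITR annotated, nothing in the record suggests the plasmid is meant for AAV packaging.

The payload consists of two transcription units. A human U6 RNA polymerase III promoter drives the guide RNA: a short gap between the promoter and the Streptococcus pyogenes gRNA scaffold is where the targeting spacer sits. The record gives no spacer sequence and lists the cloning sites as unknown. Next to it, a hybrid promoter made of the CMV enhancer, chicken β-actin promoter and a hybrid CBA/MVM intron expresses S. pyogenes Cas9. The annotation splits Cas9 into contiguous N- and C-terminal portions that together form one reading frame, followed by a nucleoplasmin nuclear localization signal and a bovine growth hormone polyadenylation signal.

The stated purpose is insertion of a degron at MAU2, with mouse given as the species. The plasmid therefore presumably cuts the endogenous Mau2 locus so that a degron tag can be knocked in from a separately supplied donor template, which is not part of this construct. The catalogue's Entrez Gene field lists CTCF rather than MAU2, an inconsistency the record does not resolve. The depositor and sequencing-derived records differ by one nucleotide in length and show the same feature layout.
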