Features (pLannotate 1.2.2; 18 found; start..end, strand, type, name):
      1..241     +  promoter       U6 promoter: RNA polymerase III promoter for human U6 snRNA
    270..345     +  misc_RNA       gRNA scaffold: guide RNA scaffold for the Streptococcus pyogenes CRISPR/Cas9 system
    352..395     +  misc_RNA       gRNA scaffold (fragment): guide RNA scaffold for the Streptococcus pyogenes CRISPR/Cas9 system
    442..727     +  enhancer       CMV enhancer: human cytomegalovirus immediate early enhancer; contains an 18-bp deletion relative to the standard CMV enhancer
    729..1006    +  promoter       chicken β-actin promoter: No description available
   1007..1235    +  intron         hybrid intron: hybrid between chicken β-actin (CBA) and minute virus of mice (MMV) introns (Gray et al., 2011)
   1373..2974    +  CDS            Cas9(N): N-terminal portion of Streptococcus pyogenes Cas9 (Zetsche et al., 2015)
   2975..5473    +  CDS            Cas9(C): C-terminal portion of Streptococcus pyogenes Cas9 (Zetsche et al., 2015)
   5474..5521    +  CDS            nucleoplasmin NLS: bipartite nuclear localization signal from nucleoplasmin
   5555..5666    +  polyA_signal   bGH poly(A) signal: bovine growth hormone polyadenylation signal
   5771..5911    +  repeat_region  AAV2 ITR: inverted terminal repeat of adeno-associated virus serotype 2 inverted
   5916..5967    -  misc_feature   bom (fragment): basis of mobility region from pBR322
   5986..6366    +  rep_origin     M13 ori (sequence partly withheld): M13 bacteriophage origin of replication; arrow indicates direction of (+) strand synthesis
   6442..6491    -  misc_feature   bom (fragment): basis of mobility region from pBR322
   6593..6628    -  CDS            rop (fragment): Rop protein, which maintains plasmids at low copy number; rop
   6723..6827    +  promoter       AmpR promoter: bla
   6828..7688    +  CDS            AmpR: β-lactamase; bla; confers resistance to ampicillin, carbenicillin, and related antibiotics
   7859..8447    +  rep_origin     ori: high-copy-number ColE1/pMB1/pBR322/pUC origin of replication
>Addgene plasmid #165589 | px330 MAU2 gRNA | depositor full sequence | sequence record 321856 | px330 MAU2 gRNA sequence 8508 bps
GAGGGCCTATTTCCCATGATTCCTTCATATTTGCATATACGATACAAGGCTGTTAGAGAGATAATTGGAA
TTAATTTGACTGTAAACACAAAGATATTAGTACAAAATACGTGACGTAGAAAGTAATAATTTCTTGGGTA
GTTTGCAGTTTTAAAATTATGTTTTAAAATGGACTATCATATGCTTACCGTAACTTGAAAGTATTTCGAT
TTCTTGGCTTTATATATCTTGTGGAAAGGACGAAACACCGGAGGCGGCTTGTTGTTGTGGTTTTAGAGCT
AGAAATAGCAAGTTAAAATAAGGCTAGTCCGTTATCAACTTGAAAAAGTGGCACCGAGTCGGTGCTTTTT
TGTTTTAGAGCTAGAAATAGCAAGTTAAAATAAGGCTAGTCCGTTTTTAGCGCGTGCGCCAATTCTGCAG
ACAAATGGCTCTAGAGGTACCCGTTACATAACTTACGGTAAATGGCCCGCCTGGCTGACCGCCCAACGAC
CCCCGCCCATTGACGTCAATAGTAACGCCAATAGGGACTTTCCATTGACGTCAATGGGTGGAGTATTTAC
GGTAAACTGCCCACTTGGCAGTACATCAAGTGTATCATATGCCAAGTACGCCCCCTATTGACGTCAATGA
CGGTAAATGGCCCGCCTGGCATTGTGCCCAGTACATGACCTTATGGGACTTTCCTACTTGGCAGTACATC
TACGTATTAGTCATCGCTATTACCATGGTCGAGGTGAGCCCCACGTTCTGCTTCACTCTCCCCATCTCCC
CCCCCTCCCCACCCCCAATTTTGTATTTATTTATTTTTTAATTATTTTGTGCAGCGATGGGGGCGGGGGG
GGGGGGGGGGCGCGCGCCAGGCGGGGCGGGGCGGGGCGAGGGGCGGGGCGGGGCGAGGCGGAGAGGTGCG
GCGGCAGCCAATCAGAGCGGCGCGCTCCGAAAGTTTCCTTTTATGGCGAGGCGGCGGCGGCGGCGGCCCT
ATAAAAAGCGAAGCGCGCGGCGGGCGGGAGTCGCTGCGACGCTGCCTTCGCCCCGTGCCCCGCTCCGCCG
CCGCCTCGCGCCGCCCGCCCCGGCTCTGACTGACCGCGTTACTCCCACAGGTGAGCGGGCGGGACGGCCC
TTCTCCTCCGGGCTGTAATTAGCTGAGCAAGAGGTAAGGGTTTAAGGGATGGTTGGTTGGTGGGGTATTA
ATGTTTAATTACCTGGAGCACCTGCCTGAAATCACTTTTTTTCAGGTTGGACCGGTGCCACCATGGACTA
TAAGGACCACGACGGAGACTACAAGGATCATGATATTGATTACAAAGACGATGACGATAAGATGGCCCCA
AAGAAGAAGCGGAAGGTCGGTATCCACGGAGTCCCAGCAGCCGACAAGAAGTACAGCATCGGCCTGGACA
TCGGCACCAACTCTGTGGGCTGGGCCGTGATCACCGACGAGTACAAGGTGCCCAGCAAGAAATTCAAGGT
GCTGGGCAACACCGACCGGCACAGCATCAAGAAGAACCTGATCGGAGCCCTGCTGTTCGACAGCGGCGAA
ACAGCCGAGGCCACCCGGCTGAAGAGAACCGCCAGAAGAAGATACACCAGACGGAAGAACCGGATCTGCT
ATCTGCAAGAGATCTTCAGCAACGAGATGGCCAAGGTGGACGACAGCTTCTTCCACAGACTGGAAGAGTC
CTTCCTGGTGGAAGAGGATAAGAAGCACGAGCGGCACCCCATCTTCGGCAACATCGTGGACGAGGTGGCC
TACCACGAGAAGTACCCCACCATCTACCACCTGAGAAAGAAACTGGTGGACAGCACCGACAAGGCCGACC
TGCGGCTGATCTATCTGGCCCTGGCCCACATGATCAAGTTCCGGGGCCACTTCCTGATCGAGGGCGACCT
GAACCCCGACAACAGCGACGTGGACAAGCTGTTCATCCAGCTGGTGCAGACCTACAACCAGCTGTTCGAG
GAAAACCCCATCAACGCCAGCGGCGTGGACGCCAAGGCCATCCTGTCTGCCAGACTGAGCAAGAGCAGAC
GGCTGGAAAATCTGATCGCCCAGCTGCCCGGCGAGAAGAAGAATGGCCTGTTCGGAAACCTGATTGCCCT
GAGCCTGGGCCTGACCCCCAACTTCAAGAGCAACTTCGACCTGGCCGAGGATGCCAAACTGCAGCTGAGC
AAGGACACCTACGACGACGACCTGGACAACCTGCTGGCCCAGATCGGCGACCAGTACGCCGACCTGTTTC
TGGCCGCCAAGAACCTGTCCGACGCCATCCTGCTGAGCGACATCCTGAGAGTGAACACCGAGATCACCAA
GGCCCCCCTGAGCGCCTCTATGATCAAGAGATACGACGAGCACCACCAGGACCTGACCCTGCTGAAAGCT
CTCGTGCGGCAGCAGCTGCCTGAGAAGTACAAAGAGATTTTCTTCGACCAGAGCAAGAACGGCTACGCCG
GCTACATTGACGGCGGAGCCAGCCAGGAAGAGTTCTACAAGTTCATCAAGCCCATCCTGGAAAAGATGGA
CGGCACCGAGGAACTGCTCGTGAAGCTGAACAGAGAGGACCTGCTGCGGAAGCAGCGGACCTTCGACAAC
GGCAGCATCCCCCACCAGATCCACCTGGGAGAGCTGCACGCCATTCTGCGGCGGCAGGAAGATTTTTACC
CATTCCTGAAGGACAACCGGGAAAAGATCGAGAAGATCCTGACCTTCCGCATCCCCTACTACGTGGGCCC
TCTGGCCAGGGGAAACAGCAGATTCGCCTGGATGACCAGAAAGAGCGAGGAAACCATCACCCCCTGGAAC
TTCGAGGAAGTGGTGGACAAGGGCGCTTCCGCCCAGAGCTTCATCGAGCGGATGACCAACTTCGATAAGA
ACCTGCCCAACGAGAAGGTGCTGCCCAAGCACAGCCTGCTGTACGAGTACTTCACCGTGTATAACGAGCT
GACCAAAGTGAAATACGTGACCGAGGGAATGAGAAAGCCCGCCTTCCTGAGCGGCGAGCAGAAAAAGGCC
ATCGTGGACCTGCTGTTCAAGACCAACCGGAAAGTGACCGTGAAGCAGCTGAAAGAGGACTACTTCAAGA
AAATCGAGTGCTTCGACTCCGTGGAAATCTCCGGCGTGGAAGATCGGTTCAACGCCTCCCTGGGCACATA
CCACGATCTGCTGAAAATTATCAAGGACAAGGACTTCCTGGACAATGAGGAAAACGAGGACATTCTGGAA
GATATCGTGCTGACCCTGACACTGTTTGAGGACAGAGAGATGATCGAGGAACGGCTGAAAACCTATGCCC
ACCTGTTCGACGACAAAGTGATGAAGCAGCTGAAGCGGCGGAGATACACCGGCTGGGGCAGGCTGAGCCG
GAAGCTGATCAACGGCATCCGGGACAAGCAGTCCGGCAAGACAATCCTGGATTTCCTGAAGTCCGACGGC
TTCGCCAACAGAAACTTCATGCAGCTGATCCACGACGACAGCCTGACCTTTAAAGAGGACATCCAGAAAG
CCCAGGTGTCCGGCCAGGGCGATAGCCTGCACGAGCACATTGCCAATCTGGCCGGCAGCCCCGCCATTAA
GAAGGGCATCCTGCAGACAGTGAAGGTGGTGGACGAGCTCGTGAAAGTGATGGGCCGGCACAAGCCCGAG
AACATCGTGATCGAAATGGCCAGAGAGAACCAGACCACCCAGAAGGGACAGAAGAACAGCCGCGAGAGAA
TGAAGCGGATCGAAGAGGGCATCAAAGAGCTGGGCAGCCAGATCCTGAAAGAACACCCCGTGGAAAACAC
CCAGCTGCAGAACGAGAAGCTGTACCTGTACTACCTGCAGAATGGGCGGGATATGTACGTGGACCAGGAA
CTGGACATCAACCGGCTGTCCGACTACGATGTGGACCATATCGTGCCTCAGAGCTTTCTGAAGGACGACT
CCATCGACAACAAGGTGCTGACCAGAAGCGACAAGAACCGGGGCAAGAGCGACAACGTGCCCTCCGAAGA
GGTCGTGAAGAAGATGAAGAACTACTGGCGGCAGCTGCTGAACGCCAAGCTGATTACCCAGAGAAAGTTC
GACAATCTGACCAAGGCCGAGAGAGGCGGCCTGAGCGAACTGGATAAGGCCGGCTTCATCAAGAGACAGC
TGGTGGAAACCCGGCAGATCACAAAGCACGTGGCACAGATCCTGGACTCCCGGATGAACACTAAGTACGA
CGAGAATGACAAGCTGATCCGGGAAGTGAAAGTGATCACCCTGAAGTCCAAGCTGGTGTCCGATTTCCGG
AAGGATTTCCAGTTTTACAAAGTGCGCGAGATCAACAACTACCACCACGCCCACGACGCCTACCTGAACG
CCGTCGTGGGAACCGCCCTGATCAAAAAGTACCCTAAGCTGGAAAGCGAGTTCGTGTACGGCGACTACAA
GGTGTACGACGTGCGGAAGATGATCGCCAAGAGCGAGCAGGAAATCGGCAAGGCTACCGCCAAGTACTTC
TTCTACAGCAACATCATGAACTTTTTCAAGACCGAGATTACCCTGGCCAACGGCGAGATCCGGAAGCGGC
CTCTGATCGAGACAAACGGCGAAACCGGGGAGATCGTGTGGGATAAGGGCCGGGATTTTGCCACCGTGCG
GAAAGTGCTGAGCATGCCCCAAGTGAATATCGTGAAAAAGACCGAGGTGCAGACAGGCGGCTTCAGCAAA
GAGTCTATCCTGCCCAAGAGGAACAGCGATAAGCTGATCGCCAGAAAGAAGGACTGGGACCCTAAGAAGT
ACGGCGGCTTCGACAGCCCCACCGTGGCCTATTCTGTGCTGGTGGTGGCCAAAGTGGAAAAGGGCAAGTC
CAAGAAACTGAAGAGTGTGAAAGAGCTGCTGGGGATCACCATCATGGAAAGAAGCAGCTTCGAGAAGAAT
CCCATCGACTTTCTGGAAGCCAAGGGCTACAAAGAAGTGAAAAAGGACCTGATCATCAAGCTGCCTAAGT
ACTCCCTGTTCGAGCTGGAAAACGGCCGGAAGAGAATGCTGGCCTCTGCCGGCGAACTGCAGAAGGGAAA
CGAACTGGCCCTGCCCTCCAAATATGTGAACTTCCTGTACCTGGCCAGCCACTATGAGAAGCTGAAGGGC
TCCCCCGAGGATAATGAGCAGAAACAGCTGTTTGTGGAACAGCACAAGCACTACCTGGACGAGATCATCG
AGCAGATCAGCGAGTTCTCCAAGAGAGTGATCCTGGCCGACGCTAATCTGGACAAAGTGCTGTCCGCCTA
CAACAAGCACCGGGATAAGCCCATCAGAGAGCAGGCCGAGAATATCATCCACCTGTTTACCCTGACCAAT
CTGGGAGCCCCTGCCGCCTTCAAGTACTTTGACACCACCATCGACCGGAAGAGGTACACCAGCACCAAAG
AGGTGCTGGACGCCACCCTGATCCACCAGAGCATCACCGGCCTGTACGAGACACGGATCGACCTGTCTCA
GCTGGGAGGCGACAAAAGGCCGGCGGCCACGAAAAAGGCCGGCCAGGCAAAAAAGAAAAAGTAAGAATTC
CTAGAGCTCGCTGATCAGCCTCGACTGTGCCTTCTAGTTGCCAGCCATCTGTTGTTTGCCCCTCCCCCGT
GCCTTCCTTGACCCTGGAAGGTGCCACTCCCACTGTCCTTTCCTAATAAAATGAGGAAATTGCATCGCAT
TGTCTGAGTAGGTGTCATTCTATTCTGGGGGGTGGGGTGGGGCAGGACAGCAAGGGGGAGGATTGGGAAG
AGAATAGCAGGCATGCTGGGGAGCGGCCGCAGGAACCCCTAGTGATGGAGTTGGCCACTCCCTCTCTGCG
CGCTCGCTCGCTCACTGAGGCCGGGCGACCAAAGGTCGCCCGACGCCCGGGCTTTGCCCGGGCGGCCTCA
GTGAGCGAGCGAGCGCGCAGCTGCCTGCAGGGGCGCCTGATGCGGTATTTTCTCCTTACGCATCTGTGCG
GTATTTCACACCGCATA
[142 nt withheld, positions 5968-6109]
C
[141 nt withheld, positions 6111-6251]
CCTTTGACGTTGGAGTCCACGTTCTTT
[37 nt withheld, positions 6279-6315]
ACCCTATCTCGGGCTATTCTTTTGATTTATAAGGGATTTTGCCGATTTCGGCCTATTGGTTAAAAAATGA
GCTGATTTAACAAAAATTTAACGCGAATTTTAACAAAATATTAACGTTTACAATTTTATGGTGCACTCTC
AGTACAATCTGCTCTGATGCCGCATAGTTAAGCCAGCCCCGACACCCGCCAACACCCGCTGACGCGCCCT
GACGGGCTTGTCTGCTCCCGGCATCCGCTTACAGACAAGCTGTGACCGTCTCCGGGAGCTGCATGTGTCA
GAGGTTTTCACCGTCATCACCGAAACGCGCGAGACGAAAGGGCCTCGTGATACGCCTATTTTTATAGGTT
AATGTCATGATAATAATGGTTTCTTAGACGTCAGGTGGCACTTTTCGGGGAAATGTGCGCGGAACCCCTA
TTTGTTTATTTTTCTAAATACATTCAAATATGTATCCGCTCATGAGACAATAACCCTGATAAATGCTTCA
ATAATATTGAAAAAGGAAGAGTATGAGTATTCAACATTTCCGTGTCGCCCTTATTCCCTTTTTTGCGGCA
TTTTGCCTTCCTGTTTTTGCTCACCCAGAAACGCTGGTGAAAGTAAAAGATGCTGAAGATCAGTTGGGTG
CACGAGTGGGTTACATCGAACTGGATCTCAACAGCGGTAAGATCCTTGAGAGTTTTCGCCCCGAAGAACG
TTTTCCAATGATGAGCACTTTTAAAGTTCTGCTATGTGGCGCGGTATTATCCCGTATTGACGCCGGGCAA
GAGCAACTCGGTCGCCGCATACACTATTCTCAGAATGACTTGGTTGAGTACTCACCAGTCACAGAAAAGC
ATCTTACGGATGGCATGACAGTAAGAGAATTATGCAGTGCTGCCATAACCATGAGTGATAACACTGCGGC
CAACTTACTTCTGACAACGATCGGAGGACCGAAGGAGCTAACCGCTTTTTTGCACAACATGGGGGATCAT
GTAACTCGCCTTGATCGTTGGGAACCGGAGCTGAATGAAGCCATACCAAACGACGAGCGTGACACCACGA
TGCCTGTAGCAATGGCAACAACGTTGCGCAAACTATTAACTGGCGAACTACTTACTCTAGCTTCCCGGCA
ACAATTAATAGACTGGATGGAGGCGGATAAAGTTGCAGGACCACTTCTGCGCTCGGCCCTTCCGGCTGGC
TGGTTTATTGCTGATAAATCTGGAGCCGGTGAGCGTGGAAGCCGCGGTATCATTGCAGCACTGGGGCCAG
ATGGTAAGCCCTCCCGTATCGTAGTTATCTACACGACGGGGAGTCAGGCAACTATGGATGAACGAAATAG
ACAGATCGCTGAGATAGGTGCCTCACTGATTAAGCATTGGTAACTGTCAGACCAAGTTTACTCATATATA
CTTTAGATTGATTTAAAACTTCATTTTTAATTTAAAAGGATCTAGGTGAAGATCCTTTTTGATAATCTCA
TGACCAAAATCCCTTAACGTGAGTTTTCGTTCCACTGAGCGTCAGACCCCGTAGAAAAGATCAAAGGATC
TTCTTGAGATCCTTTTTTTCTGCGCGTAATCTGCTGCTTGCAAACAAAAAAACCACCGCTACCAGCGGTG
GTTTGTTTGCCGGATCAAGAGCTACCAACTCTTTTTCCGAAGGTAACTGGCTTCAGCAGAGCGCAGATAC
CAAATACTGTCCTTCTAGTGTAGCCGTAGTTAGGCCACCACTTCAAGAACTCTGTAGCACCGCCTACATA
CCTCGCTCTGCTAATCCTGTTACCAGTGGCTGCTGCCAGTGGCGATAAGTCGTGTCTTACCGGGTTGGAC
TCAAGACGATAGTTACCGGATAAGGCGCAGCGGTCGGGCTGAACGGGGGGTTCGTGCACACAGCCCAGCT
TGGAGCGAACGACCTACACCGAACTGAGATACCTACAGCGTGAGCTATGAGAAAGCGCCACGCTTCCCGA
AGGGAGAAAGGCGGACAGGTATCCGGTAAGCGGCAGGGTCGGAACAGGAGAGCGCACGAGGGAGCTTCCA
GGGGGAAACGCCTGGTATCTTTATAGTCCTGTCGGGTTTCGCCACCTCTGACTTGAGCGTCGATTTTTGT
GATGCTCGTCAGGGGGGCGGAGCCTATGGAAAAACGCCAGCAACGCGGCCTTTTTACGGTTCCTGGCCTT
TTGCTGGCCTTTTGCTCACATGT
