Features (pLannotate 1.2.2; 18 found; start..end, strand, type, name):
     13..290     +  promoter       chicken β-actin promoter: No description available
    291..518     +  intron         hybrid intron: hybrid between chicken β-actin (CBA) and minute virus of mice (MMV) introns (Gray et al., 2011)
    656..2257    +  CDS            Cas9(N): N-terminal portion of Streptococcus pyogenes Cas9 (Zetsche et al., 2015)
   2258..4756    +  CDS            Cas9(C): C-terminal portion of Streptococcus pyogenes Cas9 (Zetsche et al., 2015)
   4757..4804    +  CDS            nucleoplasmin NLS: bipartite nuclear localization signal from nucleoplasmin
   4838..4949    +  polyA_signal   bGH poly(A) signal: bovine growth hormone polyadenylation signal
   5054..5194    +  repeat_region  AAV2 ITR: inverted terminal repeat of adeno-associated virus serotype 2 inverted
   5199..5250    -  misc_feature   bom (fragment): basis of mobility region from pBR322
   5269..5724    +  rep_origin     f1 ori (sequence partly withheld): f1 bacteriophage origin of replication; arrow indicates direction of (+) strand synthesis
   5725..5774    -  misc_feature   bom (fragment): basis of mobility region from pBR322
   5876..5911    -  CDS            rop (fragment): Rop protein, which maintains plasmids at low copy number; rop
   6006..6110    +  promoter       AmpR promoter: bla
   6111..6971    +  CDS            AmpR: β-lactamase; bla; confers resistance to ampicillin, carbenicillin, and related antibiotics
   7142..7730    +  rep_origin     ori: high-copy-number ColE1/pMB1/pBR322/pUC origin of replication
   7792..8032    +  promoter       U6 promoter: RNA polymerase III promoter for human U6 snRNA
   8061..8136    +  misc_RNA       gRNA scaffold: guide RNA scaffold for the Streptococcus pyogenes CRISPR/Cas9 system
   8143..8186    +  misc_RNA       gRNA scaffold (fragment): guide RNA scaffold for the Streptococcus pyogenes CRISPR/Cas9 system
   8233..11      +  enhancer       CMV enhancer (across the origin): human cytomegalovirus immediate early enhancer; contains an 18-bp deletion relative to the standard CMV enhancer
>Addgene plasmid #165589 | px330 MAU2 gRNA | addgene full sequence | sequence record 327131 | Addgene NGS Result
CTATTACCATGGTCGAGGTGAGCCCCACGTTCTGCTTCACTCTCCCCATCTCCCCCCCCTCCCCACCCCC
AATTTTGTATTTATTTATTTTTTAATTATTTTGTGCAGCGATGGGGGCGGGGGGGGGGGGGGNGCGCGCG
CCAGGCGGGGCGGGGCGGGGCGAGGGGCGGGGCGGGGCGAGGCGGAGAGGTGCGGCGGCAGCCAATCAGA
GCGGCGCGCTCCGAAAGTTTCCTTTTATGGCGAGGCGGCGGCGGCGGCGGCCCTATAAAAAGCGAAGCGC
GCGGCGGGCGGGAGTCGCTGCGCGCTGCCTTCGCCCCGTGCCCCGCTCCGCCGCCGCCTCGCGCCGCCCG
CCCCGGCTCTGACTGACCGCGTTACTCCCACAGGTGAGCGGGCGGGACGGCCCTTCTCCTCCGGGCTGTA
ATTAGCTGAGCAAGAGGTAAGGGTTTAAGGGATGGTTGGTTGGTGGGGTATTAATGTTTAATTACCTGGA
GCACCTGCCTGAAATCACTTTTTTTCAGGTTGGACCGGTGCCACCATGGACTATAAGGACCACGACGGAG
ACTACAAGGATCATGATATTGATTACAAAGACGATGACGATAAGATGGCCCCAAAGAAGAAGCGGAAGGT
CGGTATCCACGGAGTCCCAGCAGCCGACAAGAAGTACAGCATCGGCCTGGACATCGGCACCAACTCTGTG
GGCTGGGCCGTGATCACCGACGAGTACAAGGTGCCCAGCAAGAAATTCAAGGTGCTGGGCAACACCGACC
GGCACAGCATCAAGAAGAACCTGATCGGAGCCCTGCTGTTCGACAGCGGCGAAACAGCCGAGGCCACCCG
GCTGAAGAGAACCGCCAGAAGAAGATACACCAGACGGAAGAACCGGATCTGCTATCTGCAAGAGATCTTC
AGCAACGAGATGGCCAAGGTGGACGACAGCTTCTTCCACAGACTGGAAGAGTCCTTCCTGGTGGAAGAGG
ATAAGAAGCACGAGCGGCACCCCATCTTCGGCAACATCGTGGACGAGGTGGCCTACCACGAGAAGTACCC
CACCATCTACCACCTGAGAAAGAAACTGGTGGACAGCACCGACAAGGCCGACCTGCGGCTGATCTATCTG
GCCCTGGCCCACATGATCAAGTTCCGGGGCCACTTCCTGATCGAGGGCGACCTGAACCCCGACAACAGCG
ACGTGGACAAGCTGTTCATCCAGCTGGTGCAGACCTACAACCAGCTGTTCGAGGAAAACCCCATCAACGC
CAGCGGCGTGGACGCCAAGGCCATCCTGTCTGCCAGACTGAGCAAGAGCAGACGGCTGGAAAATCTGATC
GCCCAGCTGCCCGGCGAGAAGAAGAATGGCCTGTTCGGAAACCTGATTGCCCTGAGCCTGGGCCTGACCC
CCAACTTCAAGAGCAACTTCGACCTGGCCGAGGATGCCAAACTGCAGCTGAGCAAGGACACCTACGACGA
CGACCTGGACAACCTGCTGGCCCAGATCGGCGACCAGTACGCCGACCTGTTTCTGGCCGCCAAGAACCTG
TCCGACGCCATCCTGCTGAGCGACATCCTGAGAGTGAACACCGAGATCACCAAGGCCCCCCTGAGCGCCT
CTATGATCAAGAGATACGACGAGCACCACCAGGACCTGACCCTGCTGAAAGCTCTCGTGCGGCAGCAGCT
GCCTGAGAAGTACAAAGAGATTTTCTTCGACCAGAGCAAGAACGGCTACGCCGGCTACATTGACGGCGGA
GCCAGCCAGGAAGAGTTCTACAAGTTCATCAAGCCCATCCTGGAAAAGATGGACGGCACCGAGGAACTGC
TCGTGAAGCTGAACAGAGAGGACCTGCTGCGGAAGCAGCGGACCTTCGACAACGGCAGCATCCCCCACCA
GATCCACCTGGGAGAGCTGCACGCCATTCTGCGGCGGCAGGAAGATTTTTACCCATTCCTGAAGGACAAC
CGGGAAAAGATCGAGAAGATCCTGACCTTCCGCATCCCCTACTACGTGGGCCCTCTGGCCAGGGGAAACA
GCAGATTCGCCTGGATGACCAGAAAGAGCGAGGAAACCATCACCCCCTGGAACTTCGAGGAAGTGGTGGA
CAAGGGCGCTTCCGCCCAGAGCTTCATCGAGCGGATGACCAACTTCGATAAGAACCTGCCCAACGAGAAG
GTGCTGCCCAAGCACAGCCTGCTGTACGAGTACTTCACCGTGTATAACGAGCTGACCAAAGTGAAATACG
TGACCGAGGGAATGAGAAAGCCCGCCTTCCTGAGCGGCGAGCAGAAAAAGGCCATCGTGGACCTGCTGTT
CAAGACCAACCGGAAAGTGACCGTGAAGCAGCTGAAAGAGGACTACTTCAAGAAAATCGAGTGCTTCGAC
TCCGTGGAAATCTCCGGCGTGGAAGATCGGTTCAACGCCTCCCTGGGCACATACCACGATCTGCTGAAAA
TTATCAAGGACAAGGACTTCCTGGACAATGAGGAAAACGAGGACATTCTGGAAGATATCGTGCTGACCCT
GACACTGTTTGAGGACAGAGAGATGATCGAGGAACGGCTGAAAACCTATGCCCACCTGTTCGACGACAAA
GTGATGAAGCAGCTGAAGCGGCGGAGATACACCGGCTGGGGCAGGCTGAGCCGGAAGCTGATCAACGGCA
TCCGGGACAAGCAGTCCGGCAAGACAATCCTGGATTTCCTGAAGTCCGACGGCTTCGCCAACAGAAACTT
CATGCAGCTGATCCACGACGACAGCCTGACCTTTAAAGAGGACATCCAGAAAGCCCAGGTGTCCGGCCAG
GGCGATAGCCTGCACGAGCACATTGCCAATCTGGCCGGCAGCCCCGCCATTAAGAAGGGCATCCTGCAGA
CAGTGAAGGTGGTGGACGAGCTCGTGAAAGTGATGGGCCGGCACAAGCCCGAGAACATCGTGATCGAAAT
GGCCAGAGAGAACCAGACCACCCAGAAGGGACAGAAGAACAGCCGCGAGAGAATGAAGCGGATCGAAGAG
GGCATCAAAGAGCTGGGCAGCCAGATCCTGAAAGAACACCCCGTGGAAAACACCCAGCTGCAGAACGAGA
AGCTGTACCTGTACTACCTGCAGAATGGGCGGGATATGTACGTGGACCAGGAACTGGACATCAACCGGCT
GTCCGACTACGATGTGGACCATATCGTGCCTCAGAGCTTTCTGAAGGACGACTCCATCGACAACAAGGTG
CTGACCAGAAGCGACAAGAACCGGGGCAAGAGCGACAACGTGCCCTCCGAAGAGGTCGTGAAGAAGATGA
AGAACTACTGGCGGCAGCTGCTGAACGCCAAGCTGATTACCCAGAGAAAGTTCGACAATCTGACCAAGGC
CGAGAGAGGCGGCCTGAGCGAACTGGATAAGGCCGGCTTCATCAAGAGACAGCTGGTGGAAACCCGGCAG
ATCACAAAGCACGTGGCACAGATCCTGGACTCCCGGATGAACACTAAGTACGACGAGAATGACAAGCTGA
TCCGGGAAGTGAAAGTGATCACCCTGAAGTCCAAGCTGGTGTCCGATTTCCGGAAGGATTTCCAGTTTTA
CAAAGTGCGCGAGATCAACAACTACCACCACGCCCACGACGCCTACCTGAACGCCGTCGTGGGAACCGCC
CTGATCAAAAAGTACCCTAAGCTGGAAAGCGAGTTCGTGTACGGCGACTACAAGGTGTACGACGTGCGGA
AGATGATCGCCAAGAGCGAGCAGGAAATCGGCAAGGCTACCGCCAAGTACTTCTTCTACAGCAACATCAT
GAACTTTTTCAAGACCGAGATTACCCTGGCCAACGGCGAGATCCGGAAGCGGCCTCTGATCGAGACAAAC
GGCGAAACCGGGGAGATCGTGTGGGATAAGGGCCGGGATTTTGCCACCGTGCGGAAAGTGCTGAGCATGC
CCCAAGTGAATATCGTGAAAAAGACCGAGGTGCAGACAGGCGGCTTCAGCAAAGAGTCTATCCTGCCCAA
GAGGAACAGCGATAAGCTGATCGCCAGAAAGAAGGACTGGGACCCTAAGAAGTACGGCGGCTTCGACAGC
CCCACCGTGGCCTATTCTGTGCTGGTGGTGGCCAAAGTGGAAAAGGGCAAGTCCAAGAAACTGAAGAGTG
TGAAAGAGCTGCTGGGGATCACCATCATGGAAAGAAGCAGCTTCGAGAAGAATCCCATCGACTTTCTGGA
AGCCAAGGGCTACAAAGAAGTGAAAAAGGACCTGATCATCAAGCTGCCTAAGTACTCCCTGTTCGAGCTG
GAAAACGGCCGGAAGAGAATGCTGGCCTCTGCCGGCGAACTGCAGAAGGGAAACGAACTGGCCCTGCCCT
CCAAATATGTGAACTTCCTGTACCTGGCCAGCCACTATGAGAAGCTGAAGGGCTCCCCCGAGGATAATGA
GCAGAAACAGCTGTTTGTGGAACAGCACAAGCACTACCTGGACGAGATCATCGAGCAGATCAGCGAGTTC
TCCAAGAGAGTGATCCTGGCCGACGCTAATCTGGACAAAGTGCTGTCCGCCTACAACAAGCACCGGGATA
AGCCCATCAGAGAGCAGGCCGAGAATATCATCCACCTGTTTACCCTGACCAATCTGGGAGCCCCTGCCGC
CTTCAAGTACTTTGACACCACCATCGACCGGAAGAGGTACACCAGCACCAAAGAGGTGCTGGACGCCACC
CTGATCCACCAGAGCATCACCGGCCTGTACGAGACACGGATCGACCTGTCTCAGCTGGGAGGCGACAAAA
GGCCGGCGGCCACGAAAAAGGCCGGCCAGGCAAAAAAGAAAAAGTAAGAATTCCTAGAGCTCGCTGATCA
GCCTCGACTGTGCCTTCTAGTTGCCAGCCATCTGTTGTTTGCCCCTCCCCCGTGCCTTCCTTGACCCTGG
AAGGTGCCACTCCCACTGTCCTTTCCTAATAAAATGAGGAAATTGCATCGCATTGTCTGAGTAGGTGTCA
TTCTATTCTGGGGGGTGGGGTGGGGCAGGACAGCAAGGGGGAGGATTGGGAAGAGAATAGCAGGCATGCT
GGGGAGCGGCCGCAGGAACCCCTAGTGATGGAGTTGGCCACTCCCTCTCTGCGCGCTCGCTCGCTCACTG
AGGCCGGGCGACCAAAGGTCGCCCGACGCCCGGGCTTTGCCCGGGCGGCCTCAGTGAGCGAGCGAGCGCG
CAGCTGCCTGCAGGGGCGCCTGATGCGGTATTTTCTCCTTACGCATCTGTGCGGTATTTCACACCGCATA
[95 nt withheld, positions 5251-5345]
T
[46 nt withheld, positions 5347-5392]
C
[141 nt withheld, positions 5394-5534]
CCTTTGACGTTGGAGTCCACGTTCTTT
[37 nt withheld, positions 5562-5598]
ACTCTATCTCGGGCTATTCTTTTGATTTATAAGGGATTTTGCCGATTTCGGTCTATTGGTTAAAAAATGA
GCTGATTTAACAAAAATTTAACGCGAATTTTAACAAAATATTAACGTTTACAATTTTATGGTGCACTCTC
AGTACAATCTGCTCTGATGCCGCATAGTTAAGCCAGCCCCGACACCCGCCAACACCCGCTGACGCGCCCT
GACGGGCTTGTCTGCTCCCGGCATCCGCTTACAGACAAGCTGTGACCGTCTCCGGGAGCTGCATGTGTCA
GAGGTTTTCACCGTCATCACCGAAACGCGCGAGACGAAAGGGCCTCGTGATACGCCTATTTTTATAGGTT
AATGTCATGATAATAATGGTTTCTTAGACGTCAGGTGGCACTTTTCGGGGAAATGTGCGCGGAACCCCTA
TTTGTTTATTTTTCTAAATACATTCAAATATGTATCCGCTCATGAGACAATAACCCTGATAAATGCTTCA
ATAATATTGAAAAAGGAAGAGTATGAGTATTCAACATTTCCGTGTCGCCCTTATTCCCTTTTTTGCGGCA
TTTTGCCTTCCTGTTTTTGCTCACCCAGAAACGCTGGTGAAAGTAAAAGATGCTGAAGATCAGTTGGGTG
CACGAGTGGGTTACATCGAACTGGATCTCAACAGCGGTAAGATCCTTGAGAGTTTTCGCCCCGAAGAACG
TTTTCCAATGATGAGCACTTTTAAAGTTCTGCTATGTGGCGCGGTATTATCCCGTATTGACGCCGGGCAA
GAGCAACTCGGTCGCCGCATACACTATTCTCAGAATGACTTGGTTGAGTACTCACCAGTCACAGAAAAGC
ATCTTACGGATGGCATGACAGTAAGAGAATTATGCAGTGCTGCCATAACCATGAGTGATAACACTGCGGC
CAACTTACTTCTGACAACGATCGGAGGACCGAAGGAGCTAACCGCTTTTTTGCACAACATGGGGGATCAT
GTAACTCGCCTTGATCGTTGGGAACCGGAGCTGAATGAAGCCATACCAAACGACGAGCGTGACACCACGA
TGCCTGTAGCAATGGCAACAACGTTGCGCAAACTATTAACTGGCGAACTACTTACTCTAGCTTCCCGGCA
ACAATTAATAGACTGGATGGAGGCGGATAAAGTTGCAGGACCACTTCTGCGCTCGGCCCTTCCGGCTGGC
TGGTTTATTGCTGATAAATCTGGAGCCGGTGAGCGTGGAAGCCGCGGTATCATTGCAGCACTGGGGCCAG
ATGGTAAGCCCTCCCGTATCGTAGTTATCTACACGACGGGGAGTCAGGCAACTATGGATGAACGAAATAG
ACAGATCGCTGAGATAGGTGCCTCACTGATTAAGCATTGGTAACTGTCAGACCAAGTTTACTCATATATA
CTTTAGATTGATTTAAAACTTCATTTTTAATTTAAAAGGATCTAGGTGAAGATCCTTTTTGATAATCTCA
TGACCAAAATCCCTTAACGTGAGTTTTCGTTCCACTGAGCGTCAGACCCCGTAGAAAAGATCAAAGGATC
TTCTTGAGATCCTTTTTTTCTGCGCGTAATCTGCTGCTTGCAAACAAAAAAACCACCGCTACCAGCGGTG
GTTTGTTTGCCGGATCAAGAGCTACCAACTCTTTTTCCGAAGGTAACTGGCTTCAGCAGAGCGCAGATAC
CAAATACTGTTCTTCTAGTGTAGCCGTAGTTAGGCCACCACTTCAAGAACTCTGTAGCACCGCCTACATA
CCTCGCTCTGCTAATCCTGTTACCAGTGGCTGCTGCCAGTGGCGATAAGTCGTGTCTTACCGGGTTGGAC
TCAAGACGATAGTTACCGGATAAGGCGCAGCGGTCGGGCTGAACGGGGGGTTCGTGCACACAGCCCAGCT
TGGAGCGAACGACCTACACCGAACTGAGATACCTACAGCGTGAGCTATGAGAAAGCGCCACGCTTCCCGA
AGGGAGAAAGGCGGACAGGTATCCGGTAAGCGGCAGGGTCGGAACAGGAGAGCGCACGAGGGAGCTTCCA
GGGGGAAACGCCTGGTATCTTTATAGTCCTGTCGGGTTTCGCCACCTCTGACTTGAGCGTCGATTTTTGT
GATGCTCGTCAGGGGGGCGGAGCCTATGGAAAAACGCCAGCAACGCGGCCTTTTTACGGTTCCTGGCCTT
TTGCTGGCCTTTTGCTCACATGTGAGGGCCTATTTCCCATGATTCCTTCATATTTGCATATACGATACAA
GGCTGTTAGAGAGATAATTGGAATTAATTTGACTGTAAACACAAAGATATTAGTACAAAATACGTGACGT
AGAAAGTAATAATTTCTTGGGTAGTTTGCAGTTTTAAAATTATGTTTTAAAATGGACTATCATATGCTTA
CCGTAACTTGAAAGTATTTCGATTTCTTGGCTTTATATATCTTGTGGAAAGGACGAAACACCGGAGGCGG
CTTGTTGTTGTGGTTTTAGAGCTAGAAATAGCAAGTTAAAATAAGGCTAGTCCGTTATCAACTTGAAAAA
GTGGCACCGAGTCGGTGCTTTTTTGTTTTAGAGCTAGAAATAGCAAGTTAAAATAAGGCTAGTCCGTTTT
TAGCGCGTGCGCCAATTCTGCAGACAAATGGCTCTAGAGGTACCCGTTACATAACTTACGGTAAATGGCC
CGCCTGGCTGACCGCCCAACGACCCCCGCCCATTGACGTCAATAGTAACGCCAATAGGGACTTTCCATTG
ACGTCAATGGGTGGAGTATTTACGGTAAACTGCCCACTTGGCAGTACATCAAGTGTATCATATGCCAAGT
ACGCCCCCTATTGACGTCAATGACGGTAAATGGCCCGCCTGGCATTGTGCCCAGTACATGACCTTATGGG
ACTTTCCTACTTGGCAGTACATCTACGTATTAGTCATCG
